Addgene plasmid #194698: pTol2_elavl3(HuC)_NES-Caprola_off-mEGFP
Purpose: HuC driven expression of the inactive calcium recorder negative control Caprola_off fused to mEGFP for neuronal expression in zebrafish
Depositing lab: Kai Johnsson. Depositing organization: Max Planck Institute for Medical Research. Publication: Recording physiological history of cells with chemical labeling. Huppertz MC, Wilhelm J, Grenier V, Schneider MW, Falt T, Porzberg N, Hausmann D, Hoffmann DC, Hai L, Tarnawski M, Pino G, Slanchev K, Kolb I, Acuna C, Fenk LM, Baier H, Hiblot J, Johnsson K. Science. 2024 Feb 23;383(6685):890-897. doi: 10.1126/science.adg0812. Epub 2024 Feb 22. PubMed 38386755.
Backbone
  Vector backbone: pTol2
  Backbone size w/o insert (bp): 12400
  Vector type: Zebrafish Expression
Growth in bacteria
  Bacterial resistance: Ampicillin, 100 μg/mL
  Growth temperature: 30°C
  Growth strain: NEB Stable
  Copy number: Low Copy
Gene/Insert
  Gene/Insert name: Caprola_off-mEGFP
  Species: Synthetic
  Insert size (bp): 2310
  Promoter: elavl3(HuC)
  Tag / fusion protein: mEGFP (C terminal on insert)
  Cloning method: Gibson Cloning
Terms and licenses: Academic/Nonprofit Terms; Industry Terms: Not Available to Industry
How to cite: pTol2_elavl3(HuC)_NES-Caprola_off-mEGFP was a gift from Kai Johnsson (Addgene plasmid # 194698 ; http://n2t.net/addgene:194698 ; RRID:Addgene_194698)
