[The description below was written by a language model from this plasmid's Addgene catalogue record and pLannotate feature annotations shown in this document.]
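Description:
pTol2_elavl3(HuC)_NES-Caprola_off-mEGFP is a zebrafish expression plasmid built on a pTol2 backbone, the type of vector used for Tol2 transposon-mediated transgenesis in fish. The automated annotation does not label Tol2 arms as such. It does pick up a fragment of medaka tyrosinase sequence, which plausibly reflects the genomic context from which Tol2 was originally cloned, though the record does not say so. In bacteria the roughly 14.9 kb plasmid is maintained through a ColE1/pUC-type origin and selected with ampicillin via the AmpR (β-lactamase) cassette. The catalogue entry lists it as low copy despite that origin type. pBluescript-derived remnants (lac promoter/operator, T3 promoter, partial MCS, partial M13 origin) are also present. A 20 bp hit to the yeast ADH1 promoter is most likely a spurious match.

The payload is a synthetic insert of about 2.3 kb, Caprola_off-mEGFP, driven by the elavl3 (HuC) promoter, which directs pan-neuronal expression in zebrafish. This promoter is not annotated in the feature table and presumably occupies the large unannotated regions. The coding region comprises calmodulin, a calmodulin-binding peptide from smooth muscle myosin light chain kinase, and two HaloTag fragments, an arrangement consistent with a split or rearranged HaloTag whose chloroalkane-labelling activity is coupled to calcium-dependent calmodulin–peptide binding. A monomeric EGFP is fused at the C terminus, followed by an SV40 polyadenylation signal. The name indicates a nuclear export signal (NES), which would keep the protein cytosolic, though it is not separately annotated. According to the record, Caprola_off is the inactive version of the calcium recorder. It serves as a negative control in neuronal activity-recording experiments, with mEGFP reporting expression level and localisation.
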