Features (pLannotate 1.2.2; 19 found; start..end, strand, type, name):
   2610..3050    +  CDS            calmodulin: calcium-binding protein
   3171..3227    +  CDS            calmodulin-binding peptide: calmodulin-binding peptide from avian smooth muscle myosin light chain kinase
   3243..3662    +  CDS            HaloTag® (fragment): modified bacterial dehalogenase that forms covalent bonds with chloroalkane derivatives
   3708..4121    +  CDS            HaloTag® (fragment): modified bacterial dehalogenase that forms covalent bonds with chloroalkane derivatives
   4131..4847    +  CDS            mEGFP: mEGFP is a basic (constitutively fluorescent) green fluorescent protein published in 2002, derived from Aequorea victoria. It has moderate acid sensitivity.
   4892..5026    -  polyA_signal   SV40 poly(A) signal: SV40 polyadenylation signal
   5049..5132    -  CDS            large T antigen (fragment): large T antigen from SV40 (simian virus 40)
   5698..5738    -  misc_feature   MCS (fragment): pBluescript multiple cloning site
   5751..5769    -  promoter       T3 promoter: promoter for bacteriophage T3 RNA polymerase
   5812..5834    -  protein_bind   lac operator (fragment): The lac repressor binds to the lac operator to inhibit transcription in E. coli. This inhibition can be relieved by adding lactose or isopropyl-β-D-thiogalactopyranoside (IPTG). lac repressor encoded by lacI
   5838..5868    -  promoter       lac promoter: promoter for the E. coli lac operon
   5883..5904    -  protein_bind   CAP binding site: CAP binding activates transcription in the presence of cAMP. E. coli catabolite activator protein
   5917..6009    -  CDS            lacI (fragment): lac repressor; lacI; The lac repressor binds to the lac operator to inhibit transcription in E. coli. This inhibition can be relieved by adding lactose or isopropyl-β-D-thiogalactopyranoside (IPTG).
   6192..6780    -  rep_origin     ori: high-copy-number ColE1/pMB1/pBR322/pUC origin of replication
   6951..7811    -  CDS            AmpR: β-lactamase; bla; confers resistance to ampicillin, carbenicillin, and related antibiotics
   7812..7916    -  promoter       AmpR promoter: bla
   7942..8163    -  rep_origin     M13 ori (fragment) (sequence partly withheld): M13 bacteriophage origin of replication; arrow indicates direction of (+) strand synthesis
   8163..8450    +  CDS            tyr (fragment) (sequence partly withheld): TYRO_ORYLA - Also known as tyro. Experimental evidence at transcript level: Swiss-Prot protein existence level 2. This is a copper-containing oxidase that functions in the formation of pigments such as melanins and other polyphenolic compounds. From Oryzias latipes (Japanese rice fish) (Japanese killifish).
  11666..11685   +  promoter       ADH1 promoter (fragment): S. cerevisiae ADH1; promoter for alcohol dehydrogenase 1
>Addgene plasmid #194698 | pTol2_elavl3(HuC)_NES-Caprola_off-mEGFP | addgene full sequence | sequence record 388349 | Addgene NGS Result
AATTACTTTATCTCATGCTGCTTTCAGGCCTCTGCTTATTTTATTATTATTATTTTAAATTAGGGGGAAT
CACGGTGGCGTTGTGGGTAGGGTAGCGCGATCACCTTACAGCAAGAAGGTCGCTGGTTCGAGCTCTGGCT
GGGTCAGTTGGCATTTCTGTGTGGAGTTTAAATTGAATTGAAATTGAATAAACTAAATTGGCCCTAGTGT
ATGTGTGTGAATGTAAGTGTGCATGGGTGTTTCCCAGTGTTGGGTTTGACTGGAAGAGCATCCGCTTCGT
AAAACATATGCTGGATAAGTTGGCGGTTCATTTCACTGTGGTGACCGCTGATTAATAAAGGGACTAAGCT
GAAAATGAAATGAATTAATACATTTTAAATGAGCTTTTGCTGACATGTTTATGATTACAAATAGTGAAAT
TGTATGTTAATTTACGATAAGTGCATTGTTCTAAATTCATTTTTATGTAGCAGCTGGTTTTTCTTCCATT
TGTGTCATTCAACAGAACATTTTTCTAAAAAAGTGAACTTAAATTTTCTCCTCCCTCTGACAAGGCTTGA
TGGTAATTTCAGCCGACTCTAATTACAGACTCACTAAAAGGAATCGGTGCAGTCATTTATCTTTATCAGC
GCGCTGGTGGGAAGGTAATAGGTTTTGCTTATGAGTTGTTTGCGTGCGAGTCTGGGTCCTTGTGTAGGCG
ATGCTGATGCACTGCATTAAATATTGAGGGAGAAGTCGCTCAAAAATAGCAAAGTACAGGCTGGGGCAGG
AACGTCAAAGCCCGCTCAGTGGCCACGTTTCTTGTTTCGTAAGTCCTATTTTTAATAGCGATAATTCAGG
CTCAGTAGAAGGAACTCCAGCACTATAAGCAGTCTCTCGCCTGTCTCGGCGAGTTATGTATTTTGGGATG
AAGTGCTCTTCCACCTCTACCTCTGCTGTGCTGGCGCCAGTATCTGGGCTGTAAGATAGTGTACGTGTCA
GTCTGTGTGGCCGAAGAGCCTGTGTGTTGTGTAACTCACTACATTCGTCGCTGTGGATGGCTGACTTGCC
ATGGGGAGGTTTACTTCAGTTCACGAATCACATTCGCCACGATCTTGTCACTTTGTGTCAAGACTCGCTC
TCTGTGTGTCAACAGCTCTGCTGTTTGAGGTTGAAATTCTGAACTTGAGATATATCCCAGGATATATTAG
GGCTACTGCCAACGGAAAAAGCAAATGGTGCCATGGCCATTTGATTGATCAAACAAACACCCTTTTGCTT
GGGTGACAGTGAAATGTCAGATCCATGTTTGTACTGCTTTAATAACTTGCCTCTCTGAGCTTTCTCCTTG
TCAGTGTCAATTTGCCTGAGATATAAATTCCGGTTGCCCCGAAAGCTTATTTTATTAAAAAAAAGCTAAC
ATGCACTCATACAACGTGCGCACATACATGTGAGGCTTGCTAAAAGTCAAGAAGCAAGCCAATAGCAAGA
GTCGTCAGACTGCTGTTACCTGGGCAACCTGGTTAGAGGTAAGGCTCAAGGCAAGAATAAATCATTCCAC
TGAAGAGACACAGCGTTACAGCGAGATGAGAGCAAGAGGCGATAGTGAAGGGAGAACAAAAGAACAGCCT
ACCCACACTAGTGCAGATCTACCTGTTTGAGCTACTGATTGTTCAGTTTGATTAGATATCAGACAATTCT
GCTATCTCCAATTGCATTGCTGCATGAATTCCTAGAAATCATTTTAATCACCAAAAACTAGTAGGGACAC
TTGTGGCGTATATGATTCTGCCTGTTGATTGTGGGGATCCAACAGAAAGATCATGAATGCATTGTTAATT
AAGTCGGTGAGACACCCTGTTCCACCCTAGGGGCCGTTCTGGGGAAAGAGTGCTTTCAGTCAGCTAAAGA
TGACTAATATGTGAACATATATTACTACACATGCCAATTTGTACATTCTGGATAGTTACCAGCCCTGGGA
AAACATCGAAAAAAATAAATCAACATAGATAAAATTGGCAAATCCCTTCTGGTACGATGCAGAGTGCTTG
CTCTGAGAACTTGTGCATTGTGACAGAAAGCGACCGTTAAAAACTGAAAGTAGCATCTACAACCTGCATA
CATCTGTTCTTTGAAAATCCCCTGTAGGCCAAATTAAGCATCACGCTGTGCTCCACAGCAACACGGATGA
ACCGAAAACCCAGACACAAACGCACACACTTTTCACATAAACAAGGTTTAGTTATGCTAGCTATGCTTTT
TCGTCCTCCCTTTGTCATCAGCGGCGAGTGACGTAACACAGTTTGACCCTGGACAGCGTAAAGGGGGGGT
TGGGAATGAGTGAAAGGACTGTGACATCTGCAGGGCCAGGGGCTGATGGAGAGAGCTGAAGTGAGGGAGG
TCAGAGGAGGAGGAAGGGTGGGATATTGTCCTCCTCAGGCCCTATCCCTCTCAGACGCATTGATTTTTAA
CCTCTCAGCGAGAATGCCAAGCATTACACCCCTCAAATTATGGTTCCTCACCCAACCTGTTATATTTTCC
ACCTGCAGATAATTACCGGTATGCTGCAGAACGAGCTTGCTCTTAAGTTGGCTGGACTTGATATTAACAA
GACTGGAGGTTCTCTGCCGGACCAACTGACTGAAGAGCAGATCGCAGAATTTAAAGAGGCTTTCTCCCTA
TTTGACAAGGACGGGGATGGGACAATAACAACCAAGGAGCTGGGGACGGTGATGCGGTCTCTGGGGCAGA
ACCCCACAGAAGCAGAGCTGCAGGACATGATCAATGAAGTAGATGCCGACGGTGACGGCACAATCGACTT
CCCTGAGTTCCTGACAATGATGGCAAGAAAAATGAAAGACACAGACAGTGAAGAAGAAATTAGAGAAGCG
TTCCGTGTGTTTGATAAGGATGGCAATGGCTACATCAGTGCAGCAGAGCTTCGCCACGTGATGACAAACC
TTGGAGAGAAGTTAACAGATGAAGAGGTTGATGAAATGATCAGGGAAGCAGACATCGATGGGGATGGTCA
GGTAAACTACGAAGAGTTTGTAGTGATGATGACAGCGAAGGAATTCCCTCCTCCTCCGCCACCGCCACCA
CCGCCGCCGCCGCCACCACCACCTCCTCCGCCTCCTCCACCACCACCGCCACCGCCTCCACCACCTGGCG
GCAGCAGGGTCGACTCATCACGTCGTAAGTGGAATAAGACAGGTCACGCACTGAGAGCTATAGGTCGGCT
GAGCTCACTCGAGGGCGGTTCTGACGTCGGCCGCAAGCTGATCATCGATCAGAACGTTTTTATCGAGGGT
ACGCTGCCGATGGGTGTCGTCCGCCCGCTGACTGAAGTCGAGATGGACCATTACCGCGAGCCGTTCCTGA
ATCCTGTTGACCGCGAGCCACTGTGGCGCTTCCCAAACGAGCTGCCAATCGCCGGTGAGCCAGCGAACAT
CGTCGCGCTGGTCGAAGAATACATGGACTGGCTGCACCAGTCCCCTGTCCCGAAGCTGCTGTTCTGGGGC
ACCCCAGGCGTTCTGATCCCACCGGCCGAAGCCGCTCGCCTGGCCAAAAGCCTGCCTAACTGCAAGGCTG
TGGACATCGGCCCGGGTCTGAATCTGCTGCAAGAAGACAACCCGGACCTGATCGGCAGCGAGATCGCGCG
CTGGCTGTCTACTCTGGAGATTGGTGGCACCGGTGGCTCTGGCGGTACCGGTGGCTCTGGCGGTTCTATC
GGTACTGGCTTTCCATTCGACCCCCATTATGTGGAAGTCCTGGGCGAGCGCATGCACTACGTCGATGTTG
GTCCGCGCGATGGCACCCCTGTGCTGTTCCTGCACGGTAACCCGACCTCCTCCTACGTGTGGCGCAACAT
CATCCCGCATGTTGCACCGACCCATCGCTGCATTGCTCCAGACCTGATCGGTATGGGCAAATCCGACAAA
CCAGACCTGGGTTATTTCTTCGACGACCACGTCCGCTTCATGGATGCCTTCATCGAAGCCCTGGGTCTGG
AAGAGGTCGTCCTGGTCATTCACGACTGGGGCTCCGCTCTGGGTTTCCACTGGGCCAAGCGCAATCCAGA
GCGCGTCAAAGGTATTGCATTTATGGAGTTCATCCGCCCTATCCCGACCTGGGACGAATGGGGAGGTTCT
ATGGTGAGCAAGGGCGAGGAGCTGTTCACCGGGGTGGTGCCCATCCTGGTCGAGCTGGACGGCGACGTAA
ACGGCCACAAGTTCAGCGTGTCCGGCGAGGGCGAGGGCGATGCCACCTACGGCAAGCTGACCCTGAAGTT
CATCTGCACCACCGGCAAGCTGCCCGTGCCCTGGCCCACCCTCGTGACCACCCTGACCTACGGCGTGCAG
TGCTTCAGCCGCTACCCCGACCACATGAAGCAGCACGACTTCTTCAAGTCCGCCATGCCCGAAGGCTACG
TCCAGGAGCGCACCATCTTCTTCAAGGACGACGGCAACTACAAGACCCGCGCCGAGGTGAAGTTCGAGGG
CGACACCCTGGTGAACCGCATCGAGCTGAAGGGCATCGACTTCAAGGAGGACGGCAACATCCTGGGGCAC
AAGCTGGAGTACAACTACAACAGCCACAACGTCTATATCATGGCCGACAAGCAGAAGAACGGCATCAAGG
TGAACTTCAAGATCCGCCACAACATCGAGGACGGCAGCGTGCAGCTCGCCGACCACTACCAGCAGAACAC
CCCCATCGGCGACGGCCCCGTGCTGCTGCCCGACAACCACTACCTGAGCACCCAGTCCAAACTGAGCAAA
GACCCCAACGAGAAGCGCGATCACATGGTCCTGCTGGAGTTCGTGACCGCCGCCGGGATCACTCTCGGCA
TGGACGAGCTGTACAAGTAACCGGTGGATCCTGGCCGTCGTTTTACTGTACCATCGATGATGATCCAGAC
ATGATAAGATACATTGATGAGTTTGGACAAACCACAACTAGAATGCAGTGAAAAAAATGCTTTATTTGTG
AAATTTGTGATGCTATTGCTTTATTTGTAACCATTATAAGCTGCAATAAACAAGTTAACAACAACAATTG
CATTCATTTTATGTTTCAGGTTCAGGGGGAGGTGTGGGAGGTTTTTTAAAGCAAGTAAAACCTCTACAAA
TGTGGTATGGCTGATTATGATCCTCTAGATCAGATCTGCGAAGATACGGCCACGGGTGCTCTTGATCCTG
TGGCTGATTTTGGACTGTGCTGCTCGCAGCTGCTGATGAATCACATACTTCCTCCATTTTCTTCCACTGA
TTGACTGTTATAATTTCCCTAATTTCCAGGTCAAGGTGCTGTGCATTGTGGTAATAGATGTGACATGACG
TCACTTCCAAAGGACCAATGAACATGTCTGACCAATTTCATATAATGTGAAAACGATTTTCATAGGCAGA
ATAAATAACATTTAAATTAAACTGGGCATCAGCGCAATTCAATTGGTTTGGTAATAGCAAGGGAAAATAG
AATGAAGTGATCTCCAAAAAATAAGTACTTTTTGACTGTAAATAAAATTGTAAGGAGTAAAAAGTACTTT
TTTTTCTAAAAAAATGTAATTAAGTAAAAGTAAAAGTATTGATTTTTAATTGTACTCAAGTAAAGTAAAA
ATCCCCAAAAATAATACTTAAGTACAGTAATCAAGTAAAATTACTCAAGTACTTTACACCTCTGGTTCTT
GACCCCCTACCTTCAGCAAGCCCAGCAGATCCACTAGTTCTAGAGCGGCCGCCACCGCGGTGGAGCTCCA
GCTTTTGTTCCCTTTAGTGAGGGTTAATTGCGCGCTTGGCGTAATCATGGTCATAGCTGTTTCCTGTGTG
AAATTGTTATCCGCTCACAATTCCACACAACATACGAGCCGGAAGCATAAAGTGTAAAGCCTGGGGTGCC
TAATGAGTGAGCTAACTCACATTAATTGCGTTGCGCTCACTGCCCGCTTTCCAGTCGGGAAACCTGTCGT
GCCAGCTGCATTAATGAATCGGCCAACGCGCGGGGAGAGGCGGTTTGCGTATTGGGCGCTCTTCCGCTTC
CTCGCTCACTGACTCGCTGCGCTCGGTCGTTCGGCTGCGGCGAGCGGTATCAGCTCACTCAAAGGCGGTA
ATACGGTTATCCACAGAATCAGGGGATAACGCAGGAAAGAACATGTGAGCAAAAGGCCAGCAAAAGGCCA
GGAACCGTAAAAAGGCCGCGTTGCTGGCGTTTTTCCATAGGCTCCGCCCCCCTGACGAGCATCACAAAAA
TCGACGCTCAAGTCAGAGGTGGCGAAACCCGACAGGACTATAAAGATACCAGGCGTTTCCCCCTGGAAGC
TCCCTCGTGCGCTCTCCTGTTCCGACCCTGCCGCTTACCGGATACCTGTCCGCCTTTCTCCCTTCGGGAA
GCGTGGCGCTTTCTCATAGCTCACGCTGTAGGTATCTCAGTTCGGTGTAGGTCGTTCGCTCCAAGCTGGG
CTGTGTGCACGAACCCCCCGTTCAGCCCGACCGCTGCGCCTTATCCGGTAACTATCGTCTTGAGTCCAAC
CCGGTAAGACACGACTTATCGCCACTGGCAGCAGCCACTGGTAACAGGATTAGCAGAGCGAGGTATGTAG
GCGGTGCTACAGAGTTCTTGAAGTGGTGGCCTAACTACGGCTACACTAGAAGAACAGTATTTGGTATCTG
CGCTCTGCTGAAGCCAGTTACCTTCGGAAAAAGAGTTGGTAGCTCTTGATCCGGCAAACAAACCACCGCT
GGTAGCGGTGGTTTTTTTGTTTGCAAGCAGCAGATTACGCGCAGAAAAAAAGGATCTCAAGAAGATCCTT
TGATCTTTTCTACGGGGTCTGACGCTCAGTGGAACGAAAACTCACGTTAAGGCATTTTGGTCATGAGATT
ATCAAAAAGGATCTTCACCTAGATCCTTTTAAATTAAAAATGAAGTTTTAAATCAATCTAAAGTATATAT
GAGTAAACTTGGTCTGACAGTTACCAATGCTTAATCAGTGAGGCACCTATCTCAGCGATCTGTCTATTTC
GTTCATCCATAGTTGCCTGACTCCCCGTCGTGTAGATAACTACGATACGGGAGGGCTTACCATCTGGCCC
CAGTGCTGCAATGATACCGCGAGACCCACGCTCACCGGCTCCAGATTTATCAGCAATAAACCAGCCAGCC
GGAAGGGCCGAGCGCAGAAGTGGTCCTGCAACTTTATCCGCCTCCATCCAGTCTATTAATTGTTGCCGGG
AAGCTAGAGTAAGTAGTTCGCCAGTTAATAGTTTGCGCAACGTTGTTGCCATTGCTACAGGCATCGTGGT
GTCACGCTCGTCGTTTGGTATGGCTTCATTCAGCTCCGGTTCCCAACGATCAAGGCGAGTTACATGATCC
CCCATGTTGTGCAAAAAAGCGGTTAGCTCCTTCGGTCCTCCGATCGTTGTCAGAAGTAAGTTGGCCGCAG
TGTTATCACTCATGGTTATGGCAGCACTGCATAATTCTCTTACTGTCATGCCATCCGTAAGATGCTTTTC
TGTGACTGGTGAGTACTCAACCAAGTCATTCTGAGAATAGTGTATGCGGCGACCGAGTTGCTCTTGCCCG
GCGTCAATACGGGATAATACCGCGCCACATAGCAGAACTTTAAAAGTGCTCATCATTGGAAAACGTTCTT
CGGGGCGAAAACTCTCAAGGATCTTACCGCTGTTGAGATCCAGTTCGATGTAACCCACTCGTGCACCCAA
CTGATCTTCAGCATCTTTTACTTTCACCAGCGTTTCTGGGTGAGCAAAAACAGGAAGGCAAAATGCCGCA
AAAAAGGGAATAAGGGCGACACGGAAATGTTGAATACTCATACTCTTCCTTTTTCAATATTATTGAAGCA
TTTATCAGGGTTATTGTCTCATGAGCGGATACATATTTGAATGTATTTAGAAAAATAAACAAATAGGGGT
TCCGCGCACATTTCCCCGAAAAGTGCCACCTAAATTGTAAGCGTTAATATTTTGTTAAAATTCGCGTTAA
ATTTTTGTTAAATCAGCTCATTTTTTAACCAATAGGCCGAAATCGGCAAAATCCCTTATAAATCAAAAGA
ATAGACCGAGATAGGGT
[37 nt withheld, positions 8068-8104]
AAAGAACGTGGACTCCAACGTCAAAGG
[32 nt withheld, positions 8132-8163]
GCTGGCTAAGAACTCATCAGCCTCCCCGGTCCATCTACCCACGTACCAATGCACCAATTGGCCACAATGA
CGGCTACTACATGGTGCCATTCCTTCCTCTTTATAGGAATGGAGACTACCTCCTGTCCAACAATGCTCTT
GGATACGAGTACGCCTACCTGTTGGACCCAGGTCATTGCACAACACCAGAAATGCCCTCTGATCTGCAAA
AGACGTGAATATCTGTTCAGACACCCATATCCACTCTGTTCCACACAGGTCAGAGGTTTGTCCAGGAGTT
CTTGACAGAGGTGTAAAAAGTACTCAAAAATTTTACTCAAGTGAAAGTACAAGTACTTAGGGAAAATTTT
ACTCAATTAAAAGTAAAAGTATCTGGCTAGAATCTTACTTGAGTAAAAGTAAAAAAGTACTCCATTAAAA
TTGTACTTGAGTATTAAGGAAGTAAAAGTAAAAGCAAGAAAGAAAACTAGAGATTCTTGTTTAAGCTTCC
CGGGTGTCGACGAATTCTCGAGCTCTATTCCTAAAGACCTTGGGTGACCAAAATCTTATTTTAATAAATA
AAACTGTTTATTAAAACTTTTTTGTTTCAAAGAACCATATGTATAGTGAAATTTATAAAAATATCAATTT
TTAAAAAGCTGGTGTACTCATTTATGTTATGAACTCTAAAACCATATACTGACTGCAAGTGATGATGTAT
AGAGTGATGTTTACGAGTAAACATATTTAGTTGTATACATCCTACTGAGCACATTTTGATGTATGAAATA
ACATTACAAGCTTTATCCAAATTAAGCCATTTTAAAACACTGCCAATTGAAAATACAAATCCTGGAAAAA
ATCGTCTTTAGCGCAGTCATTTGAGCCATCCTAATCCGTTACCTCAGACCATAATAAGAAGGGATAACAC
TAGCTGTAGCAATGGAACACATCTGTTTCACACAATCATATCTCCTGCGCCGGTGCTAAGCAGATTCAGC
GTGATCATAACATGCTTTCCACTCATAAATGTAAATTTACAATTTGCACATGTAAAACAGACACTTTTGA
GATATTGGATAAAAAAACAAGAGTATATTGCTTAGTTTCATCCACCAGTCATCCCCACAGCGTTTGGAAG
GCCATAAAAAGTGTCTAAAATCAATGATCATTGAAAGAGCACAAGAGAGACTCTTACGCTGTAATGCCAC
TGGGGACAAAAGTGACAGTCTCTTAATGGGCTCTTCTGGAGGGGCTCCTGAACATTAAAAATTATCAGCG
AAATTACCGAAAGAGCTTCAAGCAACTGGCATGCTTGATCCTCTGCGTCGGGGCGGTGAATAGGTGCTTC
AGATGCCCTCTTACCCACGGGCTGGATTCAGCTGCCCCGCTACCAGCGGAGACCCCCTAATGAGCCTCTG
CAATTAAGTTTATTCATGTTAAGTGTGAACGGGGTGCGTGCGGAACTGTGGGCAGCTAACAGACCTGGGT
TCTTTGTGCCACAAGTGCTGCCTTTATTCGGCTCACAAAGCAGAAAACAACACCCGCACCTATAATGGCG
CCCTCGGCTGGGTCTAAGAAACGTGGCGAGTTGACAGAGCAGAGTGGGCGGGGTTAAGACAGACTGACAG
CGGGACCCATCTCCATCCTCTTATTAACGCTTAACGAGTGCCTTCCTCATGCAATATTCATCGCCACTAA
TATCATCCAAGCTCTGAGCTGAGCTGGCCACTTATGTAAGGCAATTATGTAAAATATCAGACAGGGCCCA
CACTCAGAATCTGACTGGGGTAGAGACGCGGGACGAGAACCGAGAGCAAGAACTGAAAGTGAAAGTGACC
ACTAAAGGGAGGAGAGGACAGAGGGGCAGGATGTGTCAAGATTACCAGAGAACACTTGGCCAGAAATGCG
CAACCATTGGAGCTCTCCGGATTACCCAAAGGTTAACGAGTTTGAACGCCTCTGCCCACTCGCCCATCTC
TGATGGTTTCCCAAGAACTCCTCAAGCAAAATATATATAATTGTGTGTATTATGCACAGACACGAGAAAA
TGCTGTTTTTCTGATCTGCATTACAGCACATTTGCCCGCCAACGACAATACCACCCACTCGGTACCTCGC
TGACTCCTGATGCCTGATACCTGCGCGGTGACTGTCTACAATCTGCATAATCAAGAGAAGTTGTGTTGAA
GACGAGCGCCACACAACCGTTTCCACAAGGTCACCCAAGGCCGGTGCAGATGTAGGTGAGGTCTCCATAA
ACAGACTGAAATAAACACATCCTCCGCTGGGAACAACAACCCCCTCACGCCTCATGCATTTCCATAAGCC
TACATGCATCTCTTCCAACTTATGGAGACTCGCACCTACCAACATCCGCACAACAAAGATATACAGAGCG
CGCTCCCTCAGGTCAAGGCCCTGTGGGGGTCTGTGCAGAAATAGGTCATTTGTCACACATCAAGTCCTGG
GGCAGGAGATGCATTATAGATGAGACCAAACAGCCTGTCTCGGTGAGCTCTACCCACTCCCTGAGACTAG
AAATGGGGGAAGGGAGCTTGAGATAACAACCGCTGCAATCACTGTGTCGATGTTTAATATCAGCACCAAC
CGGGAACAATAAGGAGATGGGTGCATTCATGTTCACATCTTACCAGTCAAGTATCATCGAACCGGCTTGA
TAACCACACCTCGTGTAATAGCTGAGCAGATAGTTGTCATTTTAAAGCGTTGGCCTTTGTCGATTATGTA
ATGCGCACATTCAACACATGGTAATATAGAAACGGTTATGTCGAGGTTGTTTTGTCCAGAGATGACCTTC
ACACAGTTACAGCCGCTCTGCATCCACACAAATGGAGGACTTAATCGTGGACTGCATTCTTAGAAATGAT
CTACAAAGACAAATAATGTGAAATCAAGAAAGGACAAAATTTAAGTAAGGGGATGAGGGAGAGAGAGAAC
GAGGGGCAAGGAGAAAGCATGGCTCCTGTCTTTTTCTGCACCCATCTGTTCGGAGTGCAGGTGGAGCTCT
ATTCACTCAGCTCTGCATGTGTGTTTGGGGGGGGCAGGAAGAAAGGGAGGGCAAAAGGAAGAGTGGAGAG
ATGGTGGGGGCTGGAGGGATGGGGGGTTCTCGGTGATCTCTCCTGAAGGGGATAATGGGAGAGCAGCGCT
TTGCAATGGCTGCCATGTAGTACCCTCCCTGCACAATTAGCCAATCAGCAGCAAGCTCTGCCAGCCAGAA
GGACACATAAAAGAAGAACATTGCAGCAGAGGCACAGAAGGAGCCTGCGAGGAGCTGGGAAATACACACA
CAACAGCAGAACCACAACACCCTCCCCTGGACACACCCTACTGGGGATCACTGCTTTTCTTTTTTTCTGA
ACCATCGCCCACGCCACACGGAGAGAAATCTCTCTCTCATCATCATCCTGAAGAAAACCCCCTTATCCTC
ATTTTCACACTGCTGAGGAAAACCTACAATCGCACGGGCTGAGATTTCCTGGCGAAGACTGTCCTTTTTC
CTTTTTCTTTTTTTTTCTTTTCCTTTGGAAACTGACATTTGCATTTCTCCATTCCAAGCCACGGCGTAAT
AATATCTGCAATCCAGCCTGAAGACCTGCAAATCGAAGGACCTAGATCACTATCATCTTTGTACGTCAAG
GATCCTGGTTACTGTACGTATAACCTTTCTTTCTTTTGCTCTGACCAATATGAAACACTAAAATCGATTC
GAGCAGCCTCTCAGCATCAATTACAGTGCGTGAAAAACATTCAAATAGAGGCAGCAAATATTACATGTGA
AAATACAGGCTGGCTAAATCCAAGCTAATTTAGAAATGTGGTCAAAACGCATACTGGCACGTCTAATCGC
GGATTCAGTAAACAAGATTAACGATTAGCCCAGTGTATAAGTCATATGATACCGGCATGCGCGAGAGCAT
CGCTACACCCGAGCTGGCTTCATTTTCGGAGGAAAATCAAAACATTGCTTTCTCCTGCCGTGCGAACCAT
TCGTCATAAACCGTAATACGCAACATACATTTATTACTACATCCGTTAATTAGCGATAATTAGCCGTTAT
TAACAAAGAGCGCTGAGGAATTCCTCTCAAATAGCGGAGGTGCGGCGGAGGCAGAGGGGCGTAAAAGGGC
ACATGCGTGCCTGGCTCAAAAAAGGATGCTCCAGACTGAAACTCAGAGACAAAACACGATGCCTCGGAGG
CTGAGAGCCCATCGAGAGGAAAGGCAAAGAAAAGGGTCGAGTCACTCAGAGGGGGAGGGGAGATATTGTG
CATCCATTGGTTTGAATTGAAGCAGGCAGAATAAAAATCCTTGCGATTATGCTTCGTGAGAGATCGCGAG
AGAGGAAAAGGCTAAATGCCACGTATGCAAATGGATAAATGTCATCTATTTCTTCGCGAGTAGACATTTT
GTGGACAACGAGAGTGTAAATAAGCGATATGAGGGGAATACAAAGGCCTTGAGGGAAAGCGTTTTGGGCG
TGTCTTGTCGAAAAGAAGACAGCGATGGCACGCGCTCAGAACCACCATCTTCACGTAGACAATCCGCGTG
AAAACAATAACAAAACTGCTCATTTTAACACGAGCAGGTGTTTGAAACCACCCAAAAAAGATTGTCTAAA
ATATTAAGATTAATTAATGACGTTTAAATGTCCAGGCCTGATATAAATGAAGCGTGTAGTAAGAGTAATC
GCCTTTGTTTCTTTTCAGAGATACGTTTTCAGAGATTCAGGGAATTATATCTTCAATAAAATAATGTTTG
ATTTCATTATTTTAAAGCTTTTTAAGAAGTAAAAATACACATTATTCATTTACATTTTATTTTATTTAAA
GGCCTATGGTCTTGAAAATAATAAGTGGAATATATAGGCTATATATTCGTCTAAGGACAGCCGGTGTTAT
TTTATAGTGACCTCAGACAAAAGCCGAGACAAAACGAGGCGCTTGCCTTTCATTTTAATCCTTAATAGAC
GGTGTGATGAATGAATGAATGAATGAATAAATGAATGAATGACGGGCCCTTCGGCATGTTGTTCCGCAGT
CCTCCGTGAGCACGAGTCTCTACCGCAGTGCCAAGCACATAAAACCGTTGAGTCAGATAACCTTCTCCAG
GCGCGTATACACAATTCAAGGACAAGCACATCACAACTATACACAACACAACACAACCGCCTAAACGCAC
GAGCTCATCAATCGCAATTTAAAGGCATGTCAGTCAAAGAAAAAGGCGGCGTTATTTAAAACCAATGTTC
AACAATATTTGTATGCTGACTAGCCCGGGCGCGCACGCTATAAGATCACAAGGCCTTGTTTTTTCCCTTT
ATTCAAAATATCATTAATTATTACAGGTCATAAAACAAAACAATGCGAATTACAATGATTTAAAGACTAT
TGATTTAACAATAATCAGTTAATTATAGAATAATATTATAATATTTTACATACAAATGAAAGATGACATT
ATTTGATGACATTGTAATTAAAATATATGCAATATATTTTTACGTTTTTATTAATTAGGCTATTACTATT
ATTATAATTATCATTATTTTTATTATTATTATTATTATTATTAAATAGTCTTGCGAAATAAGAGTGAAGG
CAGTTGCAATGTTCATTGTTCCCGGAGAGTCCCGCAGCCTCTGGCCTCAACACAAAGCGCTACTGTTTAC
ATTAATATTCATAGTGCTGCCATGGTCTCTGTAGAGGAGGAACGGGTGGCTCTTTTGTTCGCTAGTGTCA
ATACGTTTATTCAGCAAAAAGCAGCTCGGATTTGTGAATGCCCAACAAGCACACGCGCACTCCAATCAAA
GGACGAGAGGATAACGATTTTAAACGATTCGCAAACGTGTTTATTTGTAAAGACGACATCAAGAGCTTAA
TGTCCACTTGAAAAGAAATAAATATGCCCGCGGCGCCAAGGATATTTTGAATGTAGTCGTTCATGGTGAG
CCACTCCCGAATTCAGCACTCTGGAGAGCGACCAAAGAGGAATAGCGGAATAGCAACTACTTGAGCCATT
TCTCTCCGTTTGATGGCGTTCATGATTAAAAATATAATCACGTGATTTTTTATACATATATAAATATATA
CATAAAGTAACGCTTTCCTTTTGAGAATACATAAATATTTATTCGCGTGATAAATCAATGATCTTATATT
TATTTGCACGACCGAAATTAGCCAAATTCACCAATTAAAAAAAAAATAAGCCAACAAAAAAGAAGGGTTT
ATCCGTTCAATTTTGACTTGTGTCCTGTTGTTTTACAGCTGCCACTGTGATCCCTTAAGCTGCAGTGAGA
GTGTGGCTAATGCCTTTTGTTTAAGATAATCCTGTAATCTGTTACCGAAACGGCCTATTGACAAGCCGGC
ATTCACATTTCAGTCAGGAGGCCCGTCCAGACATGTACATTTATGAATTACGAATGATAAAATTAAGATC
TGCATTAGGCGTCAGAAATGTCACGAACACCCATTCATTTCCCACAGCCAATAATGGATCATGCTGGGAA
GCGCTATCCTCGCAGTCTCAAAATTAATGTTGACATGTTGCGTAGAGCTACAGATTAGATCAGCCATATG
CTTTATGTGTTTACCTCAGCGGATCTTCAGCAAGATGTGTTTATTTTAAGAAAATGGCTTCCTCGCTGCC
TGCACAGGGGCATTAAGGAAGTGACGTGAGCGTCCTCACAGTCA
